Addgene plasmid #60621: pCRCT
Purpose: Plasmid encoding iCas9, tracrRNA and crRNAs
Depositing lab: Huimin Zhao. Depositing organization: University of Illinois at Urbana-Champaign. Publication: Homology-Integrated CRISPR-Cas (HI-CRISPR) System for One-Step Multigene Disruption in Saccharomyces cerevisiae. Bao Z, Xiao H, Liang J, Zhang L, Xiong X, Sun N, Si T, Zhao H. ACS Synth Biol. 2014 Sep 19. 10.1021/sb500255k PubMed 25207793.
Backbone
  Vector backbone: pRS426
  Backbone size w/o insert (bp): 5000
  Total vector size (bp): 10805
  Modifications to backbone: URA3 promoter was truncated
  Vector type: Yeast Expression, CRISPR
  Selectable markers: URA3
Growth in bacteria
  Bacterial resistance: Ampicillin, 100 μg/mL
  Growth temperature: 37°C
  Growth strain: DH5alpha
  Copy number: High Copy
Gene/Insert 1
  Gene/Insert name: iCas9
  Species: Streptococcus pyogenes
  Insert size (bp): 4179
  Mutation: changed Aspartate 147 to Tyrosine, Proline 411 to Threonine
  Promoter: TEF1p
  Tag / fusion protein: FLAG (N terminal on insert); SV40 NLS (N terminal on insert); SV40 NLS (C terminal on insert)
  Cloning method: Ligation Independent Cloning
  Sequencing primers: 5′ Unknown; 3′ Unknown
Gene/Insert 2
  Gene/Insert name: tracrRNA
  Species: Streptococcus pyogenes
  Insert size (bp): 86
  Promoter: RPR1p
  Cloning method: Restriction Enzyme; 5′ cloning site DraIII (unknown if destroyed); 3′ cloning site NcoI (unknown if destroyed)
  Sequencing primers: 5′ Unknown; 3′ Unknown
Resource information
  A portion of this plasmid was derived from a plasmid made by: Dr. Feng Zhang, Dr. Jennifer A. Doudna
Terms and licenses: Academic/Nonprofit Terms; Industry Terms: Not Available to Industry
How to cite: pCRCT was a gift from Huimin Zhao (Addgene plasmid # 60621 ; http://n2t.net/addgene:60621 ; RRID:Addgene_60621)
