[The description below was written by a language model from this plasmid's Addgene catalogue record and pLannotate feature annotations shown in this document.]
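Description:
pCRCT is a yeast CRISPR expression plasmid of about 10.8 kb, built on the pRS426 shuttle backbone and designed for genome editing in Saccharomyces cerevisiae. It replicates in E. coli from a high-copy ColE1/pUC-type origin with ampicillin selection (AmpR). In yeast it is maintained as a multicopy episome through the 2μ origin and selected by URA3, which is also counterselectable with 5-FOA. The URA3 promoter has been truncated, and the annotation accordingly shows only a short promoter fragment ahead of the coding sequence. The record does not give the reason for this change.

The plasmid carries all three components of the Streptococcus pyogenes type II system. The first is iCas9, a Cas9 variant with D147Y and P411T substitutions. It is expressed from the TEF1 promoter with an ADH2 terminator, is flanked by SV40 nuclear localization signals at both ends, and is recorded as carrying an N-terminal FLAG tag, although the feature table does not annotate the tag separately. The second is the tracrRNA, transcribed from the RPR1 promoter and ended by the RPR1 terminator. The third is a crRNA array cassette driven by the SNR52 promoter and closed by the SUP4 terminator. In this cassette, two CRISPR direct repeats flank a lacZα/lac promoter stuffer segment with remnants of a pBluescript polylinker. That position is presumably where user-supplied spacer sequences are inserted, though the record does not describe the cloning scheme.

According to the associated publication title, the plasmid underlies the homology-integrated CRISPR-Cas (HI-CRISPR) approach for one-step disruption of multiple genes in S. cerevisiae. Expressing crRNAs as a repeat-spacer array alongside a separate tracrRNA, rather than as single-guide RNAs, suits this kind of multiplexed targeting.
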