Features (pLannotate 1.2.2; 30 found; start..end, strand, type, name):
      8..53      +  promoter       URA3 promoter (fragment): S. cerevisiae URA3
     54..857     +  CDS            URA3: orotidine-5'-phosphate decarboxylase, required for uracil biosynthesis; S. cerevisiae URA3; yeast auxotrophic marker, counterselectable with 5-fluoroorotic acid (5-FOA)
    946..1214    +  promoter       SNR52 promoter: promoter for the S. cerevisiae small nucleolar RNA gene SNR52
   1217..1250    +  repeat_region  DR (fragment): direct repeat for the Streptococcus pyogenes CRISPR/Cas system
   1281..1436    -  CDS            lacZα (fragment): LacZα fragment of β-galactosidase; lacZ fragment
   1444..1462    +  promoter       T7 promoter: promoter for bacteriophage T7 RNA polymerase
   1471..1494    -  misc_feature   MCS (fragment): pBluescript multiple cloning site
   1510..1528    -  promoter       T3 promoter: promoter for bacteriophage T3 RNA polymerase
   1571..1593    -  protein_bind   lac operator (fragment): The lac repressor binds to the lac operator to inhibit transcription in E. coli. This inhibition can be relieved by adding lactose or isopropyl-β-D-thiogalactopyranoside (IPTG). lac repressor encoded by lacI
   1597..1627    -  promoter       lac promoter: promoter for the E. coli lac operon
   1642..1663    -  protein_bind   CAP binding site: CAP binding activates transcription in the presence of cAMP. E. coli catabolite activator protein
   1704..1735    +  repeat_region  DR (fragment): direct repeat for the Streptococcus pyogenes CRISPR/Cas system
   1736..1755    +  terminator     SUP4 terminator: transcription terminator for the S. cerevisiae SUP4 tRNA gene
   1757..2156    +  promoter       TEF1 promoter: S. cerevisiae TEF1; promoter for EF-1α
   2195..2214    +  CDS            SV40 NLS (fragment): nuclear localization signal of SV40 (simian virus 40) large T antigen
   2216..6316    +  CDS            Cas9: Cas9 (Csn1) endonuclease from the Streptococcus pyogenes Type II CRISPR/Cas system generates RNA-guided double strand breaks in DNA
   6320..6339    +  CDS            SV40 NLS (fragment): nuclear localization signal of SV40 (simian virus 40) large T antigen
   6344..6643    +  terminator     ADH2 terminator: transcription terminator for the S. cerevisiae alcohol dehydrogenase 2 (ADH2) gene
   6656..7062    +  promoter       RPR1 promoter: RPR1; promoter for the S. cerevisiae RNase P RNA gene
   7063..7141    +  misc_RNA       tracrRNA: trans-activating CRISPR RNA for the Streptococcus pyogenes CRISPR/Cas9 system
   7149..7211    +  terminator     RPR1 terminator: transcription terminator for the S. cerevisiae RNase P RNA gene
   7213..7231    +  misc_feature   MCS (fragment): pUC18/19 multiple cloning site
   7266..7288    -  protein_bind   lac operator (fragment): The lac repressor binds to the lac operator to inhibit transcription in E. coli. This inhibition can be relieved by adding lactose or isopropyl-β-D-thiogalactopyranoside (IPTG). lac repressor encoded by lacI
   7292..7322    -  promoter       lac promoter: promoter for the E. coli lac operon
   7337..7358    -  protein_bind   CAP binding site: CAP binding activates transcription in the presence of cAMP. E. coli catabolite activator protein
   7371..7463    -  CDS            lacI (fragment): lac repressor; lacI; The lac repressor binds to the lac operator to inhibit transcription in E. coli. This inhibition can be relieved by adding lactose or isopropyl-β-D-thiogalactopyranoside (IPTG).
   7646..8234    -  rep_origin     ori: high-copy-number ColE1/pMB1/pBR322/pUC origin of replication
   8405..9265    -  CDS            AmpR: β-lactamase; bla; confers resistance to ampicillin, carbenicillin, and related antibiotics
   9266..9370    -  promoter       AmpR promoter: bla
   9397..10739   -  rep_origin     2μ ori: yeast 2μ plasmid origin of replication
>Addgene plasmid #60621 | pCRCT | addgene full sequence | sequence record 208224 | Addgene NGS Result
TCGCGCGAACCCAACTGCACAGAACAAAAACCTGCAGGAAACGAAGATAAATCATGTCGAAAGCTACATA
TAAGGAACGTGCTGCTACTCATCCTAGTCCTGTTGCTGCCAAGCTATTTAATATCATGCACGAAAAGCAA
ACAAACTTGTGTGCTTCATTGGATGTTCGTACCACCAAGGAATTACTGGAGTTAGTTGAAGCATTAGGTC
CCAAAATTTGTTTACTAAAAACACATGTGGATATCTTGACTGATTTTTCCATGGAGGGCACAGTTAAGCC
GCTAAAGGCATTATCCGCCAAGTACAATTTTTTACTCTTCGAAGACAGAAAATTTGCTGACATTGGTAAT
ACAGTCAAATTGCAGTACTCTGCGGGTGTATACAGAATAGCAGAATGGGCAGACATTACGAATGCACACG
GTGTGGTGGGCCCAGGTATTGTTAGCGGTTTGAAGCAGGCGGCAGAAGAAGTAACAAAGGAACCTAGAGG
CCTTTTGATGTTAGCAGAATTGTCATGCAAGGGCTCCCTATCTACTGGAGAATATACTAAGGGTACTGTT
GACATTGCGAAGAGCGACAAAGATTTTGTTATCGGCTTTATTGCTCAAAGAGACATGGGTGGAAGAGATG
AAGGTTACGATTGGTTGATTATGACACCCGGTGTGGGTTTAGATGACAAGGGAGACGCATTGGGTCAACA
GTATAGAACCGTGGATGATGTCGTTTCTACAGGATCTGACATTATTATTGTTGGAAGAGGACTATTTGCA
AAGGGAAGGGATGCTAAGGTAGAGGGTGAACGTTACAGAAAAGCAGGCTGGGAAGCATATTTGAGAAGAT
GCGGCCAGCAAAACTAAAAAACTGTATTATAAGTAAATGCATGTATACTAAACTCACAAATTAGAGCTTC
AATTTAATTATATCAGTTATTACCCTGTGCTCGAGTCTTTGAAAAGATAATGTATGATTATGCTTTCACT
CATATTTATACAGAAACTTGATGTTTTCTTTCGAGTATATACAAGGTGATTACATGTACGTTTGAAGTAC
AACTCTAGATTTTGTAGTGCCCTCTTGGGCTAGCGGTAAAGGTGCGCATTTTTTCACACCCTACAATGTT
CTGTTCAAAAGATTTTGGTCAAACGCTGTAGAAGTGAAAGTTGGTGCGCATGTTTCGGCGTTCGAAACTT
CTCCGCAGTGAAAGATAAATGATCGGGTTTTAGAGCTATGCTGTTTTGAATGGTCCCAAAGAGACCTCAG
CCGCTACAGGGCGCGTCCCATTCGCCATTCAGGCTGCGCAACTGTTGGGAAGGGCGATCGGTGCGGGCCT
CTTCGCTATTACGCCAGCTGGCGAAAGGGGGATGTGCTGCAAGGCGATTAAGTTGGGTAACGCCAGGGTT
TTCCCAGTCACGACGTTGTAAAACGACGGCCAGTGAGCGCGCGTAATACGACTCACTATAGGGCGAATTG
GGTACCGGGCCCCCCCTCGAGGTCCTCCAGCTTTTGTTCCCTTTAGTGAGGGTTAATTGCGCGCTTGGCG
TAATCATGGTCATAGCTGTTTCCTGTGTGAAATTGTTATCCGCTCACAATTCCACACAACATACGAGCCG
GAAGCATAAAGTGTAAAGCCTGGGGTGCCTAATGAGTGAGCTAACTCACATTAATTGCGTTGCGCTCACT
GCCCGCTTTCCACCGGTGGTCTCTAGAGCTATGCTGTTTTGAATGGTCCCAAAACTTTTTTTGTTTTTTA
TGTCTGCATAGCTTCAAAATGTTTCTACTCCTTTTTTACTCTTCCAGATTTTCTCGGACTCCGCGCATCG
CCGTACCACTTCAAAACACCCAAGCACAGCATACTAAATTTCCCCTCTTTCTTCCTCTAGGGTGTCGTTA
ATTACCCGTACTAAAGGTTTGGAAAAGAAAAAAGAGGCCGCCTCGTTTCTTTTTCTTCGTCGAAAAAGGC
AATAAAAATTTTTATCACGTTTCTTTTTCTTGAAAATTTTTTTTTTTGATTTTTTTCTCTTTCGATGACC
TCCCATTGATATTTAAGTTAATAAACGGTCTTCAATTTCTCAAGTTTCAGTTTCATTTTTCTTGTTCTAT
TACAACTTTTTTTACTTCTTGCTCATTAGAAAGAAAGCATAGCAATCTAATCTAAGTTTTCTAGATGGAT
TATAAAGATGACGATGACAAACCTCCAAAAAAGAAGAGAAAGGTCGATAAGAAATACTCAATAGGCTTAG
ATATCGGCACAAATAGCGTCGGATGGGCGGTGATCACTGATGAATATAAGGTTCCGTCTAAAAAGTTCAA
GGTTCTGGGAAATACAGACCGCCACAGTATCAAAAAAAATCTTATAGGGGCTCTTTTATTTGACAGTGGA
GAGACAGCGGAAGCGACTCGTCTCAAACGGACAGCTCGTAGAAGGTATACACGTCGGAAGAATCGTATTT
GTTATCTACAGGAGATTTTTTCAAATGAGATGGCGAAAGTAGATGATAGTTTCTTTCATCGACTTGAAGA
GTCTTTTTTGGTGGAAGAAGACAAGAAGCATGAACGTCATCCTATTTTTGGAAATATAGTAGATGAAGTT
GCTTATCATGAGAAATATCCAACTATCTATCATCTGCGAAAAAAATTGGTAGATTCTACTTATAAAGCGG
ATTTGCGCTTAATCTATTTGGCCTTAGCGCATATGATTAAGTTTCGTGGTCATTTTTTGATTGAGGGAGA
TTTAAATCCTGATAATAGTGATGTGGACAAACTATTTATCCAGTTGGTACAAACCTACAATCAATTATTT
GAAGAAAACCCTATTAACGCAAGTGGAGTAGATGCTAAAGCGATTCTTTCTGCACGATTGAGTAAATCAA
GACGATTAGAAAATCTCATTGCTCAGCTCCCCGGTGAGAAGAAAAATGGCTTATTTGGGAATCTCATTGC
TTTGTCATTGGGTTTGACCCCTAATTTTAAATCAAATTTTGATTTGGCAGAAGATGCTAAATTACAGCTT
TCAAAAGATACTTACGATGATGATTTAGATAATTTATTGGCGCAAATTGGAGATCAATATGCTGATTTGT
TTTTGGCAGCTAAGAATTTATCAGATGCTATTTTACTTTCAGATATCCTAAGAGTAAATACTGAAATAAC
TAAGGCTCCCCTATCAGCTTCAATGATTAAACGCTACGATGAACATCATCAAGACTTGACTCTTTTAAAA
GCTTTAGTTCGACAACAACTTCCAGAAAAGTATAAAGAAATCTTTTTTGATCAATCAAAAAACGGATATG
CAGGTTATATTGATGGGGGAGCTAGCCAAGAAGAATTTTATAAATTTATCAAACCAATTTTAGAAAAAAT
GGATGGTACTGAGGAATTATTGGTGAAACTAAATCGTGAAGATTTGCTGCGCAAGCAACGGACCTTTGAC
AACGGCTCTATTACCCATCAAATTCACTTGGGTGAGCTGCATGCTATTTTGAGAAGACAAGAAGACTTTT
ATCCATTTTTAAAAGACAATCGTGAGAAGATTGAAAAAATCTTGACTTTTCGAATTCCTTATTATGTTGG
TCCATTGGCGCGTGGCAATAGTCGTTTTGCATGGATGACTCGGAAGTCTGAAGAAACAATTACCCCATGG
AATTTTGAAGAAGTTGTCGATAAAGGTGCTTCAGCTCAATCATTTATTGAACGCATGACAAACTTTGATA
AAAATCTTCCAAATGAAAAAGTACTACCAAAACATAGTTTGCTTTATGAGTATTTTACGGTTTATAACGA
ATTGACAAAGGTCAAATATGTTACTGAAGGAATGCGAAAACCAGCATTTCTTTCAGGTGAACAGAAGAAA
GCCATTGTTGATTTACTCTTCAAAACAAATCGAAAAGTAACCGTTAAGCAATTAAAAGAAGATTATTTCA
AAAAAATAGAATGTTTTGATAGTGTTGAAATTTCAGGAGTTGAAGATAGATTTAATGCTTCATTAGGTAC
CTACCATGATTTGCTAAAAATTATTAAAGATAAAGATTTTTTGGATAATGAAGAAAATGAAGATATCTTA
GAGGATATTGTTTTAACATTGACCTTATTTGAAGATAGGGAGATGATTGAGGAAAGACTTAAAACATATG
CTCACCTCTTTGATGATAAGGTGATGAAACAGCTTAAACGTCGCCGTTATACTGGTTGGGGACGTTTGTC
TCGAAAATTGATTAATGGTATTAGGGATAAGCAATCTGGCAAAACAATATTAGATTTTTTGAAATCAGAT
GGTTTTGCCAATCGCAATTTTATGCAGCTGATCCATGATGATAGTTTGACATTTAAAGAAGACATTCAAA
AAGCACAAGTGTCTGGACAAGGCGATAGTTTACATGAACATATTGCAAATTTAGCTGGTAGCCCTGCTAT
TAAAAAAGGTATTTTACAGACTGTAAAAGTTGTTGATGAATTGGTCAAAGTAATGGGGCGGCATAAGCCA
GAAAATATCGTTATTGAAATGGCACGTGAAAATCAGACAACTCAAAAGGGCCAGAAAAATTCGCGAGAGC
GTATGAAACGAATCGAAGAAGGTATCAAAGAATTAGGAAGTCAGATTCTTAAAGAGCATCCTGTTGAAAA
TACTCAATTGCAAAATGAAAAGCTCTATCTCTATTATCTCCAAAATGGAAGAGACATGTATGTGGACCAA
GAATTAGATATTAATCGTTTAAGTGATTATGATGTCGATCACATTGTTCCACAAAGTTTCCTTAAAGACG
ATTCAATAGACAATAAGGTCTTAACGCGTTCTGATAAAAATCGTGGTAAATCGGATAACGTTCCAAGTGA
AGAAGTAGTCAAAAAGATGAAAAACTATTGGAGACAACTTCTAAACGCCAAGTTAATCACTCAACGTAAG
TTTGATAATTTAACGAAAGCTGAACGTGGAGGTTTGAGTGAACTTGATAAAGCTGGTTTTATCAAACGCC
AATTGGTTGAAACTCGCCAAATCACTAAGCATGTGGCACAAATTTTGGATAGTCGCATGAATACTAAATA
CGATGAAAATGATAAACTTATTCGAGAGGTTAAAGTGATTACCTTAAAATCTAAATTAGTTTCTGACTTC
CGAAAAGATTTCCAATTCTATAAAGTACGTGAGATTAACAATTACCATCATGCCCATGATGCGTATCTAA
ATGCCGTCGTTGGAACTGCTTTGATTAAGAAATATCCAAAACTTGAATCGGAGTTTGTCTATGGTGATTA
TAAAGTTTATGATGTTCGTAAAATGATTGCTAAGTCTGAGCAAGAAATAGGCAAAGCAACCGCAAAATAT
TTCTTTTACTCTAATATCATGAACTTCTTCAAAACAGAAATTACACTTGCAAATGGAGAGATTCGCAAAC
GCCCTCTAATCGAAACTAATGGGGAAACTGGAGAAATTGTCTGGGATAAAGGGCGAGATTTTGCCACAGT
GCGCAAAGTATTGTCCATGCCCCAAGTCAATATTGTCAAGAAAACAGAAGTACAGACAGGCGGATTCTCC
AAGGAGTCAATTTTACCAAAAAGAAATTCGGACAAGCTTATTGCTCGTAAAAAAGACTGGGATCCAAAAA
AATATGGTGGTTTTGATAGTCCAACGGTAGCTTATTCAGTCCTAGTGGTTGCTAAGGTGGAAAAAGGGAA
ATCGAAGAAGTTAAAATCCGTTAAAGAGTTACTAGGGATCACAATTATGGAAAGAAGTTCCTTTGAAAAA
AATCCGATTGACTTTTTAGAAGCTAAAGGATATAAGGAAGTTAAAAAAGACTTAATCATTAAACTACCTA
AATATAGTCTTTTTGAGTTAGAAAACGGTCGTAAACGGATGCTGGCTAGTGCCGGAGAATTACAAAAAGG
AAATGAGCTGGCTCTGCCAAGCAAATATGTGAATTTTTTATATTTAGCTAGTCATTATGAAAAGTTGAAG
GGTAGTCCAGAAGATAACGAACAAAAACAATTGTTTGTGGAGCAGCATAAGCATTATTTAGATGAGATTA
TTGAGCAAATCAGTGAATTTTCTAAGCGTGTTATTTTAGCAGATGCCAATTTAGATAAAGTTCTTAGTGC
ATATAACAAACATAGAGACAAACCAATACGTGAACAAGCAGAAAATATTATTCATTTATTTACGTTGACG
AATCTTGGAGCTCCCGCTGCTTTTAAATATTTTGATACAACAATTGATCGTAAACGATATACGTCTACAA
AAGAAGTTTTAGATGCCACTCTTATCCATCAATCCATCACTGGTCTTTATGAAACACGCATTGATTTGAG
TCAGCTAGGAGGTGACCCTCCAAAAAAGAAGAGAAAGGTCTGAGCGGATCTCTTATGTCTTTACGATTTA
TAGTTTTCATTATCAAGTATGCCTATATTAGTATATAGCATCTTTAGATGACAGTGTTCGAAGTTTCACG
AATAAAAGATAATATTCTACTTTTTGCTCCCACCGCGTTTGCTAGCACGAGTGAACACCATCCCTCGCCT
GTGAGTTGTACCCATTCCTCTAAACTGTAGACATGGTAGCTTCAGCAGTGTTCGTTATGTACGGCATCCT
CCAACAAACAGTCGGTTATAGTTTGTCCTGCTCCTCTGAATCGAGTCCCTCGATATTTCTCATACTAGTT
CTAGAGATCTGCCAATTGAACATAACATGGTAGTTACATATACTAGTAATATGGTTCGGCACACATTAAA
AGTATAAAAACTATCTGAATTACGAATTACATATATTGGTCATAAAAATCAATCAATCATCGTGTGTTTT
ATATGTCTCTTATCTAAGTATAAGAATATCCATAGTTAATATTCACTTACGCTACCTTTTAACCTGTAAT
CATTGTCAACAGGATATGTTAACGACCCACATTGATAAACGCTAGTATTTCTTTTTCCTCTTCTTATTGG
CCGGCTGTCTCTATACTCCCCTATAGTCTGTTTCTTTTCGTTTCGATTGTTTTACGTTTGAGGCCTCGTG
GCGCACATGGTACGCTGTGGTGCTCGCGGCTGGGAACGAAACTCTGGGAGCTGCGATTGGCAGGAACCAT
TCAAAACAGCATAGCAAGTTAAAATAAGGCTAGTCCGTTATCAACTTGAAAAAGTGGCACCGAGTCGGTG
CTTTTTTTCCATATCCAACTTCCAATTTAATCTTTCTTTTTTAATTTTCACTTATTTGCGATACAGAAAG
ACCCTGCAGGCATGCAAGCTTGGCGTAATCATGGTCATAGCTGTTTCCTGTGTGAAATTGTTATCCGCTC
ACAATTCCACACAACATACGAGCCGGAAGCATAAAGTGTAAAGCCTGGGGTGCCTAATGAGTGAGCTAAC
TCACATTAATTGCGTTGCGCTCACTGCCCGCTTTCCAGTCGGGAAACCTGTCGTGCCAGCTGCATTAATG
AATCGGCCAACGCGCGGGGAGAGGCGGTTTGCGTATTGGGCGCTCTTCCGCTTCCTCGCTCACTGACTCG
CTGCGCTCGGTCGTTCGGCTGCGGCGAGCGGTATCAGCTCACTCAAAGGCGGTAATACGGTTATCCACAG
AATCAGGGGATAACGCAGGAAAGAACATGTGAGCAAAAGGCCAGCAAAAGGCCAGGAACCGTAAAAAGGC
CGCGTTGCTGGCGTTTTTCCATAGGCTCCGCCCCCCTGACGAGCATCACAAAAATCGACGCTCAAGTCAG
AGGTGGCGAAACCCGACAGGACTATAAAGATACCAGGCGTTTCCCCCTGGAAGCTCCCTCGTGCGCTCTC
CTGTTCCGACCCTGCCGCTTACCGGATACCTGTCCGCCTTTCTCCCTTCGGGAAGCGTGGCGCTTTCTCA
TAGCTCACGCTGTAGGTATCTCAGTTCGGTGTAGGTCGTTCGCTCCAAGCTGGGCTGTGTGCACGAACCC
CCCGTTCAGCCCGACCGCTGCGCCTTATCCGGTAACTATCGTCTTGAGTCCAACCCGGTAAGACACGACT
TATCGCCACTGGCAGCAGCCACTGGTAACAGGATTAGCAGAGCGAGGTATGTAGGCGGTGCTACAGAGTT
CTTGAAGTGGTGGCCTAACTACGGCTACACTAGAAGAACAGTATTTGGTATCTGCGCTCTGCTGAAGCCA
GTTACCTTCGGAAAAAGAGTTGGTAGCTCTTGATCCGGCAAACAAACCACCGCTGGTAGCGGTGGTTTTT
TTGTTTGCAAGCAGCAGATTACGCGCAGAAAAAAAGGATCTCAAGAAGATCCTTTGATCTTTTCTACGGG
GTCTGACGCTCAGTGGAACGAAAACTCACGTTAAGGGATTTTGGTCATGAGATTATCAAAAAGGATCTTC
ACCTAGATCCTTTTAAATTAAAAATGAAGTTTTAAATCAATCTAAAGTATATATGAGTAAACTTGGTCTG
ACAGTTACCAATGCTTAATCAGTGAGGCACCTATCTCAGCGATCTGTCTATTTCGTTCATCCATAGTTGC
CTGACTCCCCGTCGTGTAGATAACTACGATACGGGAGGGCTTACCATCTGGCCCCAGTGCTGCAATGATA
CCGCGGCTCCCACGCTCACCGGCTCCAGATTTATCAGCAATAAACCAGCCAGCCGGAAGGGCCGAGCGCA
GAAGTGGTCCTGCAACTTTATCCGCCTCCATCCAGTCTATTAATTGTTGCCGGGAAGCTAGAGTAAGTAG
TTCGCCAGTTAATAGTTTGCGCAACGTTGTTGCCATTGCTACAGGCATCGTGGTGTCACGCTCGTCGTTT
GGTATGGCTTCATTCAGCTCCGGTTCCCAACGATCAAGGCGAGTTACATGATCCCCCATGTTGTGCAAAA
AAGCGGTTAGCTCCTTCGGTCCTCCGATCGTTGTCAGAAGTAAGTTGGCCGCAGTGTTATCACTCATGGT
TATGGCAGCACTGCATAATTCTCTTACTGTCATGCCATCCGTAAGATGCTTTTCTGTGACTGGTGAGTAC
TCAACCAAGTCATTCTGAGAATAGTGTATGCGGCGACCGAGTTGCTCTTGCCCGGCGTCAATACGGGATA
ATACCGCGCCACATAGCAGAACTTTAAAAGTGCTCATCATTGGAAAACGTTCTTCGGGGCGAAAACTCTC
AAGGATCTTACCGCTGTTGAGATCCAGTTCGATGTAACCCACTCGTGCACCCAACTGATCTTCAGCATCT
TTTACTTTCACCAGCGTTTCTGGGTGAGCAAAAACAGGAAGGCAAAATGCCGCAAAAAAGGGAATAAGGG
CGACACGGAAATGTTGAATACTCATACTCTTCCTTTTTCAATATTATTGAAGCATTTATCAGGGTTATTG
TCTCATGAGCGGATACATATTTGAATGTATTTAGAAAAATAAACAAATAGGGGTTCCGCGCACATTTCCC
CGAAAAGTGCCACCTGAACGAAGCATCTGTGCTTCATTTTGTAGAACAAAAATGCAACGCGAGAGCGCTA
ATTTTTCAAACAAAGAATCTGAGCTGCATTTTTACAGAACAGAAATGCAACGCGAAAGCGCTATTTTACC
AACGAAGAATCTGTGCTTCATTTTTGTAAAACAAAAATGCAACGCGAGAGCGCTAATTTTTCAAACAAAG
AATCTGAGCTGCATTTTTACAGAACAGAAATGCAACGCGAGAGCGCTATTTTACCAACAAAGAATCTATA
CTTCTTTTTTGTTCTACAAAAATGCATCCCGAGAGCGCTATTTTTCTAACAAAGCATCTTAGATTACTTT
TTTTCTCCTTTGTGCGCTCTATAATGCAGTCTCTTGATAACTTTTTGCACTGTAGGTCCGTTAAGGTTAG
AAGAAGGCTACTTTGGTGTCTATTTTCTCTTCCATAAAAAAAGCCTGACTCCACTTCCCGCGTTTACTGA
TTACTAGCGAAGCTGCGGGTGCATTTTTTCAAGATAAAGGCATCCCCGATTATATTCTATACCGATGTGG
ATTGCGCATACTTTGTGAACAGAAAGTGATAGCGTTGATGATTCTTCATTGGTCAGAAAATTATGAACGG
TTTCTTCTATTTTGTCTCTATATACTACGTATAGGAAATGTTTACATTTTCGTATTGTTTTCGATTCACT
CTATGAATAGTTCTTACTACAATTTTTTTGTCTAAAGAGTAATACTAGAGATAAACATAAAAAATGTAGA
GGTCGAGTTTAGATGCAAGTTCAAGGAGCGAAAGGTGGATGGGTAGGTTATATAGGGATATAGCACAGAG
ATATATAGCAAAGAGATACTTTTGAGCAATGTTTGTGGAAGCGGTATTCGCAATATTTTAGTAGCTCGTT
ACAGTCCGGTGCGTTTTTGGTTTTTTGAAAGTGCGTCTTCAGAGCGCTTTTGGTTTTCAAAAGCGCTCTG
AAGTTCCTATACTTTCTAGAGAATAGGAACTTCGGAATAGGAACTTCAAAGCGTTTCCGAAAACGAGCGC
TTCCGAAAATGCAACGCGAGCTGCGCACATACAGCTCACTGTTCACGTCGCACCTATATCTGCGTGTTGC
CTGTATATATATATACATGAGAAGAACGGCATAGTGCGTGTTTATGCTTAAATGCGTACTTATATGCGTC
TATTTATGTAGGATGAAAGGTAGTCTAGTACCTCCTGTGATATTATCCCATTCCATGCGGGGTATCGTAT
GCTTCCTTCAGCACTACCCTTTAGCTGTTCTATATGCTGCCACTCCTCAATTGGATTAGTCTCATCCTTC
AATGCTATCATTTCCTTTGATATTGGATCATACTAAGAAACCATTATTATCATGACATTAACCTATAAAA
ATAGGCGTATCACGAGGCCCTTTCGTC
