>Addgene plasmid #60621 | pCRCT | addgene partial sequence | sequence record 98838 | TEF_seq 5'-ggtcttcaatttctcaagtttc-3'
CTTCTTGCTCATTAGAAAGAAAGCATAGCAATCTAATCTAAGTTTTCTAGATGGATTATAAAGATGACGA
TGACAAACCTCCAAAAAAGAAGAGAAAGGTCGATAAGAAATACTCAATAGGCTTAGATATCGGCACAAAT
AGCGTCGGATGGGCGGTGATCACTGATGAATATAAGGTTCCGTCTAAAAAGTTCAAGGTTCTGGGAAATA
CAGACCGCCACAGTATCAAAAAAAATCTTATAGGGGCTCTTTTATTTGACAGTGGAGAGACAGCGGAAGC
GACTCGTCTCAAACGGACAGCTCGTAGAAGGTATACACGTCGGAAGAATCGTATTTGTTATCTACAGGAG
ATTTTTTCAAATGAGATGGCGAAAGTAGATGATAGTTTCTTTCATCGACTTGAAGAGTCTTTTTTGGTGG
AAGAAGACAAGAAGCATGAACGTCATCCTATTTTTGGAAATATAGTAGATGAAGTTGCTTATCATGAGAA
ATATCCAACTATCTATCATCTGCGAAAAAAATTGGTAGATTCTACTTATAAAGCGGATTTGCGCTTAATC
TATTTGGCCTTAGCGCATATGATTAAGTTTCGTGGTCATTTTTTGATTGAGGGAGATTTAAATCCTGATA
ATAGTGATGTGGACAAACTATTTATCCAGTTGGTACAAACCTACAATCAATTATTTGAAGAAAACCCTAT
TAACGCAAGTGGAGTAGATGCTAAAGCGATTCTTTCTGCACGATTGAGTAAATCAAGACGATTAGAA
