>Addgene plasmid #60621 | pCRCT | addgene partial sequence | sequence record 98862 | URA3-F 5'-GAGAAGATGCGGCCAGCAAAA-3'
AACTCACAAATTAGAGCTTCAATTTAATTATATCAGTTATTACCCTGTGCTCGAGTCTTTGAAAAGATAA
TGTATGATTATGCTTTCACTCATATTTATACAGAAACTTGATGTTTTCTTTCGAGTATATACAAGGTGAT
TACATGTACGTTTGAAGTACAACTCTAGATTTTGTAGTGCCCTCTTGGGCTAGCGGTAAAGGTGCGCATT
TTTTCACACCCTACAATGTTCTGTTCAAAAGATTTTGGTCAAACGCTGTAGAAGTGAAAGTTGGTGCGCA
TGTTTCGGCGTTCGAAACTTCTCCGCAGTGAAAGATAAATGATCGGGTTTTAGAGCTATGCTGTTTTGAA
TGGTCCCAAAGAGACCTCAGCCGCTACAGGGCGCGTCCCATTCGCCATTCAGGCTGCGCAACTGTTGGGA
AGGGCGATCGGTGCGGGCCTCTTCGCTATTACGCCAGCTGGCGAAAGGGGGATGTGCTGCAAGGCGATTA
AGTTGGGTAACGCCAGGGTTTTCCCAGTCACGACGTTGTAAAACGACGGCCAGTGAGCGCGCGTAATACG
ACTCACTATAGGGCGAATTGGGTACCGGGCCCCCCCTCGAGGTCCTCCAGCTTTTGTTCCCTTTAGTGAG
GGTTAATTGCGCGCTTGGCGTAATCATGGTCATAGCTGTTTCCTGTGTGAAATTGTTATCCGCTCACAAT
TCCACACAACATACGAGCCGG
