>Addgene plasmid #60621 | pCRCT | addgene partial sequence | sequence record 99150 | iCas9-F 5'-ggggagctagccaagaagaa-3'
AATGGATGGTACTGAGGAATTATTGGTGAAACTAAATCGTGAAGATTTGCTGCGCAAGCAACGGACCTTT
GACAACGGCTCTATTACCCATCAAATTCACTTGGGTGAGCTGCATGCTATTTTGAGAAGACAAGAAGACT
TTTATCCATTTTTAAAAGACAATCGTGAGAAGATTGAAAAAATCTTGACTTTTCGAATTCCTTATTATGT
TGGTCCATTGGCGCGTGGCAATAGTCGTTTTGCATGGATGACTCGGAAGTCTGAAGAAACAATTACCCCA
TGGAATTTTGAAGAAGTTGTCGATAAAGGTGCTTCAGCTCAATCATTTATTGAACGCATGACAAACTTTG
ATAAAAATCTTCCAAATGAAAAAGTACTACCAAAACATAGTTTGCTTTATGAGTATTTTACGGTTTATAA
CGAATTGACAAAGGTCAAATATGTTACTGAAGGAATGCGAAAACCAGCATTTCTTTCAGGTGAACAGAAG
AAAGCCATTGTTGATTTACTCTTCAAAACAAATCGAAAAGTAACCGTTAAGCAATTAAAAGAAGATTATT
TCAAAAAAATAGAATGTTTTGATAGTGTTGAAATTTCAGGAGTTGAAGATAGATTTAATGCTTCATTAGG
TACCTACCATGATTTGCTAAAAATTATTAAAGATAAAGATTTTTTGGATAATGAAGAAAATGAAGATATC
TTAGAGGATATTGTTTTAACATTGACCTTATTTGAAGATAGGGAGATGATTGAGGAA
