>Addgene plasmid #60621 | pCRCT | addgene partial sequence | sequence record 141189 | T7 5'-TAATACGACTCACTATAGGG-3'
CTCCAGCTTTTGTTCCCTTTAGTGAGGGTTAATTGCGCGCTTGGCGTAATCATGGTCATAGCTGTTTCCT
GTGTGAAATTGTTATCCGCTCACAATTCCACACAACATACGAGCCGGAAGCATAAAGTGTAAAGCCTGGG
GTGCCTAATGAGTGAGCTAACTCACATTAATTGCGTTGCGCTCACTGCCCGCTTTCCACCGGTGGTCTCT
AGAGCTATGCTGTTTTGAATGGTCCCAAAACTTTTTTTGTTTTTTATGTCTGCATAGCTTCAAAATGTTT
CTACTCCTTTTTTACTCTTCCAGATTTTCTCGGACTCCGCGCATCGCCGTACCACTTCAAAACACCCAAG
CACAGCATACTAAATTTCCCCTCTTTCTTCCTCTAGGGTGTCGTTAATTACCCGTACTAAAGGTTTGGAA
AAGAAAAAAGAGGCCGCCTCGTTTCTTTTTCTTCGTCGAAAAAGGCAATAAAAATTTTTATCACGTTTCT
TTTTCTTGAAAATTTTTTTTTTTGATTTTTTTCTCTTTCGATGACCTCCCATTGATATTTAAGTTAATAA
ACGGTCTTCAATTTCTCAAGTTTCAGTTTCATTTTTCTTGTTCTATTACAACTTTTTTTACTTCTTGCTC
ATTAGAAAGAAAGCATAGCAATCTAATCTAAGTTTTCTAGATGGATTATAAAGATGACGATGACAAACCT
CCAAAAAAGAAGAGAAAGGTCGATAAGAAATACTCAATAGGCTTAGATATCGGCACAAATAGCGTCGGAT
GGGCGGTGATCACTGATGAATATAAGGTTCCGTCTAAAAAGTTCAAGGTTCTGGGAAATACAGACCGCCA
CAGTATCAAAAAAAATCTTATAGGGGCTCTTTTATTTGACAGTGGAGAGACAGCGGAAGCGACTCGTCTC
AAACGGACAGCTCGTA
